Addgene plasmid #164588: pET32a-Trx-His6-TEV_SacB
Purpose: Bacterial expression plasmid with sacB gene. Suitable for LIC cloning of a gene insert replacing the sacB.
Depositing lab: Ernst Schonbrunn. Depositing organization: H. Lee Moffitt Cancer Center and Research Institute.
Backbone
  Vector backbone: pET32a(+)
  Backbone manufacturer: Novagen
  Backbone size w/o insert (bp): 6500
  Total vector size (bp): 7735
  Modifications to backbone: No
  Vector type: Bacterial Expression
Growth in bacteria
  Bacterial resistance: Ampicillin, 100 μg/mL
  Growth temperature: 37°C
  Growth strain: DH5alpha
  Copy number: High Copy
Gene/Insert
  Gene/Insert name: TEV-SacB
  Species: B. subtilis
  Insert size (bp): 2013
  Promoter: T7
  Tag / fusion protein: Trx-His6 followed by TEV site (N terminal on backbone)
  Cloning method: Ligation Independent Cloning
  Sequencing primers: 5′ gtaccgagaacctgtacttccaatccatg; 3′ cgaattcggatccgtatccacctttactg
Resource information
  A portion of this plasmid was derived from a plasmid made by: The insert gene (SacB) was from Addgene plasmid #26103.
Terms and licenses: Academic/Nonprofit Terms; Industry Terms: Not Available to Industry
Depositor comments: Designed and verified by Md Rezaul Karim (PhD), the responsible scientist. This plasmid is designed to clone a target gene replacing the sacB gene using CPEC (LIC) cloning. Growth media or agar plate with sucrose works as a negative selection marker for the intact template plasmid with the sacB gene and a positive selection marker for the successfully cloned plasmid.
How to cite: pET32a-Trx-His6-TEV_SacB was a gift from Ernst Schonbrunn (Addgene plasmid # 164588 ; http://n2t.net/addgene:164588 ; RRID:Addgene_164588)
