[The description below was written by a language model from this plasmid's Addgene catalogue record and pLannotate feature annotations shown in this document.]
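Description:
pET32a-Trx-His6-TEV_SacB is a bacterial expression and cloning vector built on the Novagen pET32a(+) backbone, about 7.7 kb in total. It is propagated in E. coli under ampicillin selection (β-lactamase with its own promoter) from a ColE1/pMB1-type origin. The record lists it as high copy, although the feature table also shows the rop gene and the pBR322 bom region typical of pET backbones. An f1 origin is present, along with short tetracycline-resistance gene fragments that are non-functional backbone remnants.

The expression cassette is driven by a T7 promoter with an adjacent lac operator and the T7 gene 10 ribosome binding site. A plasmid-borne lacI gene supplies repressor, so expression is IPTG-inducible in hosts that provide T7 RNA polymerase. Transcription ends at the T7 terminator. The reading frame begins with E. coli thioredoxin (TrxA) as a solubility-enhancing fusion partner, followed, according to the catalogue entry, by a His6 tag for affinity purification and a TEV protease site for tag removal. The His6 and TEV elements are not individually annotated in the feature table.

Downstream sits a stuffer of about 2 kb carrying Bacillus subtilis sacB together with its native sacB promoter and control region. SacB encodes levansucrase, which makes E. coli sensitive to sucrose. The intended use is ligation-independent (CPEC-type) cloning, in which a gene of interest replaces the sacB cassette. Plating on sucrose then counterselects cells carrying uncut or parental plasmid and enriches for recombinants, which express the target as an N-terminal Trx-His6-TEV fusion.
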