Features (pLannotate 1.2.2; 20 found; start..end, strand, type, name):
     26..73      -  terminator     T7 terminator: transcription terminator for bacteriophage T7 RNA polymerase
     81..130     -  CDS            SET1 (fragment): solubility-enhancement tag derived from T7 phage gene 10B
    234..1655    -  CDS            SacB: secreted levansucrase that renders bacterial growth sensitive to sucrose; Bacillus subtilis sacB; negative selection marker
   1656..2101    -  promoter       sacB promoter: sacR; sacB promoter and control region
   2201..2527    -  CDS            TrxA: E. coli thioredoxin; trxA
   2535..2557    -  RBS            RBS: efficient ribosome binding site from bacteriophage T7 gene 10 (Olins and Rangwala, 1989)
   2572..2596    -  protein_bind   lac operator: The lac repressor binds to the lac operator to inhibit transcription in E. coli. This inhibition can be relieved by adding lactose or isopropyl-β-D-thiogalactopyranoside (IPTG). lac repressor encoded by lacI
   2597..2615    -  promoter       T7 promoter: promoter for bacteriophage T7 RNA polymerase
   2641..2920    +  CDS            TcR (fragment): tetracycline efflux protein; tet; confers resistance to tetracycline
   2928..3005    +  promoter       lacI promoter: lacI
   3006..4088    +  CDS            lacI: lac repressor; lacI; The lac repressor binds to the lac operator to inhibit transcription in E. coli. This inhibition can be relieved by adding lactose or isopropyl-β-D-thiogalactopyranoside (IPTG).
   4101..4122    +  protein_bind   CAP binding site: CAP binding activates transcription in the presence of cAMP. E. coli catabolite activator protein
   4137..4428    +  CDS            TcR (fragment): tetracycline efflux protein; tet; confers resistance to tetracycline
   4500..4880    -  CDS            YPB1_ECOLX: Protein predicted: Swiss-Prot protein existence level 4. From Escherichia coli.
   4897..5088    +  CDS            rop: Rop protein, which maintains plasmids at low copy number; rop
   5190..5329    +  misc_feature   bom: basis of mobility region from pBR322
   5515..6103    -  rep_origin     ori: high-copy-number ColE1/pMB1/pBR322/pUC origin of replication
   6274..7134    -  CDS            AmpR: β-lactamase; bla; confers resistance to ampicillin, carbenicillin, and related antibiotics
   7135..7239    -  promoter       AmpR promoter: bla
   7292..7720    -  rep_origin     f1 ori (sequence partly withheld): f1 bacteriophage origin of replication; arrow indicates direction of (+) strand synthesis
>Addgene plasmid #164588 | pET32a-Trx-His6-TEV_SacB | addgene full sequence | sequence record 337962 | Addgene NGS Result
ATCCGGATATAGTTCCTCCTTTCAGCAAAAAACCCCTCAAGACCCGTTTAGAGGCCCCAAGGGGTTATGC
TAGTTATTGCTCAGCGGTGGCAGCAGCCAACTCAGCTTCCTTTCGGGCTTTGTTAGCAGCCGGATCTCAG
CAAGCTTGTCGACGGAGCTCGAATTCGGATCCGTATCCACCTTTACTGGAGACCGTCAATGCCAATAGGA
TATCGGCATTTTCTTTTGCGTTTTTATTTGTTAACTGTTAATTGTCCTTGTTCAAGGATGCTGTCTTTGA
CAACAGATGTTTTCTTGCCTTTGATGTTCAGCAGGAAGCTAGGCGCAAACGTTGATTGTTTGTCTGCGTA
GAATCCTCTGTTTGTCATATAGCTTGTAATCACGACATTGTTTCCTTTCGCTTGAGGTACAGCGAAGTGT
GAGTAAGTAAAGGTTACATCGTTAGGATCAAGATCCATTTTTAACACAAGGCCAGTTTTGTTCAGCGGCT
TGTATGGGCCAGTTAAAGAATTAGAAACATAACCAAGCATGTAAATATCGTTAGACGTAATGCCGTCAAT
CGTCATTTTTGATCCGCGGGAGTCAGTGAACAGGTACCATTTGCCGTTCATTTTAAAGACGTTCGCGCGT
TCAATTTCATCTGTTACTGTGTTAGATGCAATCAGCGGTTTCATCACTTTTTTCAGTGTGTAATCATCGT
TTAGCTCAATCATACCGAGAGCGCCGTTTGCTAACTCAGCCGTGCGTTTTTTATCGCTTTGCAGAAGTTT
TTGACTTTCTTGACGGAAGAATGATGTGCTTTTGCCATAGTATGCTTTGTTAAATAAAGATTCTTCGCCT
TGGTAGCCATCTTCAGTTCCAGTGTTTGCTTCAAATACTAAGTATTTGTGGCCTTTATCTTCTACGTAGT
GAGGATCTCTCAGCGTATGGTTGTCGCCTGAGCTGTAGTTGCCTTCATCGATGAACTGCTGTACATTTTG
ATACGTTTTTCCGTCACCGTCAAAGATTGATTTATAATCCTCTACACCGTTGATGTTCAAAGAGCTGTCT
GATGCTGATACGTTAACTTGTGCAGTTGTCAGTGTTTGTTTGCCGTAATGTTTACCGGAGAAATCAGTGT
AGAATAAACGGATTTTTCCGTCAGATGTAAATGTGGCTGAACCTGACCATTCTTGTGTTTGGTCTTTTAG
GATAGAATCATTTGCATCGAATTTGTCGCTGTCTTTAAAGACGCGGCCAGCGTTTTTCCAGCTGTCAATA
GAAGTTTCGCCGACTTTTTGATAGAACATGTAAATCGATGTGTCATCCGCATTTTTAGGATCTCCGGCTA
ATGCAAAGACGATGTGGTAGCCGTGATAGTTTGCGACAGTGCCGTCAGTGTTTTGTAATGGCCAGCTGTC
CCAAACGTCCAGGCCTTTTGCAGAAGAGATATTTTTAATTGTGGACGAATCGAACTCAGGAACTTTATAT
TTTTCATTTTTTTGCTGTTCAGGGATTTGCAGCATATCATGGCGTGTAATATGGGAAATGCCGTATGTTT
CCTTATATGGCTTTTGGTTCGTTTCTTTCGCAAACGCTTGAGTTGCGCCTCCTGCCAGCAGTGCGGTAGT
AAAGGTTAATACTGTTGCTTGTTTTGCAAACTTTTTGATGTTCATCGTTCATGTCTCCTTTTTTATGTAC
TGTGTTAGCGGTCTGCTTCTTCCAGCCCTCCTGTTTGAAGATGGCAAGTTAGTTACGCACAATAAAAAAA
GACCTAAAATATGTAAGGGGTGACGCCAAAGTATACACTTTGCCCTTTACACATTTTAGGTCTTGCCTGC
TTTATCAGTAACAAACCCGCGCGATTTACTTTTCGACCTCATTCTATTAGACTCTCGTTTGGATTGCAAC
TGGTCTATTTTCCTCTTTTGTTTGATAGAAAATCATAAAAGGATTTGCAGACTACGGGCCTAAAGAACTA
AAAAATCTATCTGTTTCTTTTCATTCTCTGTATTTTTTATAGTTTCTGTTGCATGGGCATAAAGTTGCCT
TTTTAATCACAATTCAGAAAATATCATAATATCTCATTTCACTAAATAATAGTGAACGGCAGGTATATGT
GGACGTCGGTCTCCATGGATTGGAAGTACAGGTTCTCGGTACCCAGATCTACACCAGAAGAATGATGATG
ATGATGGTGCATATGGCCAGAACCAGAACCGGCCAGGTTAGCGTCGAGGAACTCTTTCAACTGACCTTTA
GACAGTGCACCCACTTTGGTTGCCGCCACTTCACCGTTTTTGAACAGCAGCAGAGTCGGGATACCACGGA
TGCCATATTTCGGCGCAGTGCCAGGGTTTTGATCGATGTTCAGTTTTGCAACGGTCAGTTTGCCCTGATA
TTCGTCAGCGATTTCATCCAGAATCGGGGCGATCATTTTGCACGGACCGCACCACTCTGCCCAGAAATCG
ACGAGGATCGCCCCGTCCGCTTTGAGTACATCCGTGTCAAAACTGTCGTCAGTCAGGTGAATAATTTTAT
CGCTCATATGTATATCTCCTTCTTAAAGTTAAACAAAATTATTTCTAGAGGGGAATTGTTATCCGCTCAC
AATTCCCCTATAGTGAGTCGTATTAATTTCGCGGGATCGAGATCGATCTCGATCCTCTACGCCGGACGCA
TCGTGGCCGGCATCACCGGCGCCACAGGTGCGGTTGCTGGCGCCTATATCGCCGACATCACCGATGGGGA
AGATCGGGCTCGCCACTTCGGGCTCATGAGCGCTTGTTTCGGCGTGGGTATGGTGGCAGGCCCCGTGGCC
GGGGGACTGTTGGGCGCCATCTCCTTGCATGCACCATTCCTTGCGGCGGCGGTGCTCAACGGCCTCAACC
TACTACTGGGCTGCTTCCTAATGCAGGAGTCGCATAAGGGAGAGCGTCGAGATCCCGGACACCATCGAAT
GGCGCAAAACCTTTCGCGGTATGGCATGATAGCGCCCGGAAGAGAGTCAATTCAGGGTGGTGAATGTGAA
ACCAGTAACGTTATACGATGTCGCAGAGTATGCCGGTGTCTCTTATCAGACCGTTTCCCGCGTGGTGAAC
CAGGCCAGCCACGTTTCTGCGAAAACGCGGGAAAAAGTGGAAGCGGCGATGGCGGAGCTGAATTACATTC
CCAACCGCGTGGCACAACAACTGGCGGGCAAACAGTCGTTGCTGATTGGCGTTGCCACCTCCAGTCTGGC
CCTGCACGCGCCGTCGCAAATTGTCGCGGCGATTAAATCTCGCGCCGATCAACTGGGTGCCAGCGTGGTG
GTGTCGATGGTAGAACGAAGCGGCGTCGAAGCCTGTAAAGCGGCGGTGCACAATCTTCTCGCGCAACGCG
TCAGTGGGCTGATCATTAACTATCCGCTGGATGACCAGGATGCCATTGCTGTGGAAGCTGCCTGCACTAA
TGTTCCGGCGTTATTTCTTGATGTCTCTGACCAGACACCCATCAACAGTATTATTTTCTCCCATGAAGAC
GGTACGCGACTGGGCGTGGAGCATCTGGTCGCATTGGGTCACCAGCAAATCGCGCTGTTAGCGGGCCCAT
TAAGTTCTGTCTCGGCGCGTCTGCGTCTGGCTGGCTGGCATAAATATCTCACTCGCAATCAAATTCAGCC
GATAGCGGAACGGGAAGGCGACTGGAGTGCCATGTCCGGTTTTCAACAAACCATGCAAATGCTGAATGAG
GGCATCGTTCCCACTGCGATGCTGGTTGCCAACGATCAGATGGCGCTGGGCGCAATGCGCGCCATTACCG
AGTCCGGGCTGCGCGTTGGTGCGGACATCTCGGTAGTGGGATACGACGATACCGAAGACAGCTCATGTTA
TATCCCGCCGTTAACCACCATCAAACAGGATTTTCGCCTGCTGGGGCAAACCAGCGTGGACCGCTTGCTG
CAACTCTCTCAGGGCCAGGCGGTGAAGGGCAATCAGCTGTTGCCCGTCTCACTGGTGAAAAGAAAAACCA
CCCTGGCGCCCAATACGCAAACCGCCTCTCCCCGCGCGTTGGCCGATTCATTAATGCAGCTGGCACGACA
GGTTTCCCGACTGGAAAGCGGGCAGTGAGCGCAACGCAATTAATGTAAGTTAGCTCACTCATTAGGCACC
GGGATCTCGACCGATGCCCTTGAGAGCCTTCAACCCAGTCAGCTCCTTCCGGTGGGCGCGGGGCATGACT
ATCGTCGCCGCACTTATGACTGTCTTCTTTATCATGCAACTCGTAGGACAGGTGCCGGCAGCGCTCTGGG
TCATTTTCGGCGAGGACCGCTTTCGCTGGAGCGCGACGATGATCGGCCTGTCGCTTGCGGTATTCGGAAT
CTTGCACGCCCTCGCTCAAGCCTTCGTCACTGGTCCCGCCACCAAACGTTTCGGCGAGAAGCAGGCCATT
ATCGCCGGCATGGCGGCCCCACGGGTGCGCATGATCGTGCTCCTGTCGTTGAGGACCCGGCTAGGCTGGC
GGGGTTGCCTTACTGGTTAGCAGAATGAATCACCGATACGCGAGCGAACGTGAAGCGACTGCTGCTGCAA
AACGTCTGCGACCTGAGCAACAACATGAATGGTCTTCGGTTTCCGTGTTTCGTAAAGTCTGGAAACGCGG
AAGTCAGCGCCCTGCACCATTATGTTCCGGATCTGCATCGCAGGATGCTGCTGGCTACCCTGTGGAACAC
CTACATCTGTATTAACGAAGCGCTGGCATTGACCCTGAGTGATTTTTCTCTGGTCCCGCCGCATCCATAC
CGCCAGTTGTTTACCCTCACAACGTTCCAGTAACCGGGCATGTTCATCATCAGTAACCCGTATCGTGAGC
ATCCTCTCTCGTTTCATCGGTATCATTACCCCCATGAACAGAAATCCCCCTTACACGGAGGCATCAGTGA
CCAAACAGGAAAAAACCGCCCTTAACATGGCCCGCTTTATCAGAAGCCAGACATTAACGCTTCTGGAGAA
ACTCAACGAGCTGGACGCGGATGAACAGGCAGACATCTGTGAATCGCTTCACGACCACGCTGATGAGCTT
TACCGCAGCTGCCTCGCGCGTTTCGGTGATGACGGTGAAAACCTCTGACACATGCAGCTCCCGGAGACGG
TCACAGCTTGTCTGTAAGCGGATGCCGGGAGCAGACAAGCCCGTCAGGGCGCGTCAGCGGGTGTTGGCGG
GTGTCGGGGCGCAGCCATGACCCAGTCACGTAGCGATAGCGGAGTGTATACTGGCTTAACTATGCGGCAT
CAGAGCAGATTGTACTGAGAGTGCACCATTGCGGTGTGAAATACCGCACAGATGCGTAAGGAGAAAATAC
CGCATCAGGCGCTCTTCCGCTTCCTCGCTCACTGACTCGCTGCGCTCGGTCGTTCGGCTGCGGCGAGCGG
TATCAGCTCACTCAAAGGCGGTAATACGGTTATCCACAGAATCAGGGGATAACGCAGGAAAGAACATGTG
AGCAAAAGGCCAGCAAAAGGCCAGGAACCGTAAAAAGGCCGCGTTGCTGGCGTTTTTCCATAGGCTCCGC
CCCCCTGACGAGCATCACAAAAATCGACGCTCAAGTCAGAGGTGGCGAAACCCGACAGGACTATAAAGAT
ACCAGGCGTTTCCCCCTGGAAGCTCCCTCGTGCGCTCTCCTGTTCCGACCCTGCCGCTTACCGGATACCT
GTCCGCCTTTCTCCCTTCGGGAAGCGTGGCGCTTTCTCATAGCTCACGCTGTAGGTATCTCAGTTCGGTG
TAGGTCGTTCGCTCCAAGCTGGGCTGTGTGCACGAACCCCCCGTTCAGCCCGACCGCTGCGCCTTATCCG
GTAACTATCGTCTTGAGTCCAACCCGGTAAGACACGACTTATCGCCACTGGCAGCAGCCACTGGTAACAG
GATTAGCAGAGCGAGGTATGTAGGCGGTGCTACAGAGTTCTTGAAGTGGTGGCCTAACTACGGCTACACT
AGAAGGACAGTATTTGGTATCTGCGCTCTGCTGAAGCCAGTTACCTTCGGAAAAAGAGTTGGTAGCTCTT
GATCCGGCAAACAAACCACCGCTGGTAGCGGTGGTTTTTTTGTTTGCAAGCAGCAGATTACGCGCAGAAA
AAAAGGATCTCAAGAAGATCCTTTGATCTTTTCTACGGGGTCTGACGCTCAGTGGAACGAAAACTCACGT
TAAGGGATTTTGGTCATGAGATTATCAAAAAGGATCTTCACCTAGATCCTTTTAAATTAAAAATGAAGTT
TTAAATCAATCTAAAGTATATATGAGTAAACTTGGTCTGACAGTTACCAATGCTTAATCAGTGAGGCACC
TATCTCAGCGATCTGTCTATTTCGTTCATCCATAGTTGCCTGACTCCCCGTCGTGTAGATAACTACGATA
CGGGAGGGCTTACCATCTGGCCCCAGTGCTGCAATGATACCGCGAGACCCACGCTCACCGGCTCCAGATT
TATCAGCAATAAACCAGCCAGCCGGAAGGGCCGAGCGCAGAAGTGGTCCTGCAACTTTATCCGCCTCCAT
CCAGTCTATTAATTGTTGCCGGGAAGCTAGAGTAAGTAGTTCGCCAGTTAATAGTTTGCGCAACGTTGTT
GCCATTGCTGCAGGCATCGTGGTGTCACGCTCGTCGTTTGGTATGGCTTCATTCAGCTCCGGTTCCCAAC
GATCAAGGCGAGTTACATGATCCCCCATGTTGTGCAAAAAAGCGGTTAGCTCCTTCGGTCCTCCGATCGT
TGTCAGAAGTAAGTTGGCCGCAGTGTTATCACTCATGGTTATGGCAGCACTGCATAATTCTCTTACTGTC
ATGCCATCCGTAAGATGCTTTTCTGTGACTGGTGAGTACTCAACCAAGTCATTCTGAGAATAGTGTATGC
GGCGACCGAGTTGCTCTTGCCCGGCGTCAATACGGGATAATACCGCGCCACATAGCAGAACTTTAAAAGT
GCTCATCATTGGAAAACGTTCTTCGGGGCGAAAACTCTCAAGGATCTTACCGCTGTTGAGATCCAGTTCG
ATGTAACCCACTCGTGCACCCAACTGATCTTCAGCATCTTTTACTTTCACCAGCGTTTCTGGGTGAGCAA
AAACAGGAAGGCAAAATGCCGCAAAAAAGGGAATAAGGGCGACACGGAAATGTTGAATACTCATACTCTT
CCTTTTTCAATATTATTGAAGCATTTATCAGGGTTATTGTCTCATGAGCGGATACATATTTGAATGTATT
TAGAAAAATAAACAAATAGGGGTTCCGCGCACATTTCCCCGAAAAGTGCCACCTAAATTGTAAGCGTTAA
TATTTTGTTAAAATTCGCGTTAAATTTTTGTTAAATCAGCTCATTTTTTAACCAATAGGCCGAAATCGGC
AAAATCCCTTATAAATCAAAAGAATAGACCGAGATAGGGT
[37 nt withheld, positions 7391-7427]
AAAGAACGTGGACTCCAACGTCAAAGG
[49 nt withheld, positions 7455-7503]
T
[91 nt withheld, positions 7505-7595]
G
[124 nt withheld, positions 7597-7720]
CCCATTCGCCA
