>Addgene plasmid #164588 | pET32a-Trx-His6-TEV_SacB | depositor partial sequence | sequence record 319519 | Regions covering from T7 to Trx-His6-TEV-SacB 5' region and T7-term to SacB 3' region were sequence verified
ATCCGGATATAGTTCCTCCTTTCAGCAAAAAACCCCTCAAGACCCGTTTAGAGGCCCCAAGGGGTTATGC
TAGTTATTGCTCAGCGGTGGCAGCAGCCAACTCAGCTTCCTTTCGGGCTTTGTTAGCAGCCGGATCTCAG
CAAGCTTGTCGACGGAGCTCGAATTCGGATCCGTATCCACCTTTACTGGAGACCGTCAATGCCAATAGGA
TATCGGCATTTTCTTTTGCGTTTTTATTTGTTAACTGTTAATTGTCCTTGTTCAAGGATGCTGTCTTTGA
CAACAGATGTTTTCTTGCCTTTGATGTTCAGCAGGAAGCTAGGCGCAAACGTTGATTGTTTGTCTGCGTA
GAATCCTCTGTTTGTCATATAGCTTGTAATCACGACATTGTTTCCTTTCGCTTGAGGTACAGCGAAGTGT
GAGTAAGTAAAGGTTACATCGTTAGGATCAAGATCCATTTTTAACACAAGGCCAGTTTTGTTCAGCGGCT
TGTATGGGCCAGTTAAAGAATTAGAAACATAACCAAGCATGTAAATATCGTTAGACGTAATGCCGTCAAT
CGTCATTTTTGATCCGCGGGAGTCAGTGAACAGGTACCATTTGCCGTTCATTTTAAAGACGTTCGCGCGT
TCAATTTCATCTGTTACTGTGTTAGATGCAATCAGCGGTTTCATCACTTTTTTCAGTGTGTAATCATCGT
TTAGCTCAATCATACCGAGAGCGCCGTTTGCTAACTCAGCCGTGCGTTTTTTATCGCTTTGCAGAAGTTT
TTGACTTTCTTGACGGAAGAATGATGTGCTTTTGCCATAGTATGCTTTGTTAAATAAAGATTCTTCGCCT
TGGTAGCCATCTTCAGTTCCAGTGTTTGCTTCAAATACTAAGTATTTGTGGCCTTTATCTTCTACGTAGT
GAGGATCTCTCAGCGTATGGTTGTCGCCTGAGCTGTAGTTGCCTTCATCGATGAACTGCTGTACATTTTG
ATACGTTTTTCCGTCACCGTCAAAGATTGATTTATAATCCTCTACACCGTTGATGTTCAAAGAGCTGTCT
GATGCTGATACGTTAACTTGTGCAGTTGTCAGTGTTTGTTTGCCGTAATGTTTACCGGAGAAATCAGTGT
AGAATAAACGGATTTTTCCGTCAGATGTAAATGTGGCTGAACCTGACCATTCTTGTGTTTGGTCTTTTAG
GATAGAATCATTTGCATCGAATTTGTCGCTGTCTTTAAAGACGCGGCCAGCGTTTTTCCAGCTGTCAATA
GAAGTTTCGCCGACTTTTTGATAGAACATGTAAATCGATGTGTCATCCGCATTTTTAGGATCTCCGGCTA
ATGCAAAGACGATGTGGTAGCCGTGATAGTTTGCGACAGTGCCGTCAGTGTTTTGTAATGGCCAGCTGTC
CCAAACGTCCAGGCCTTTTGCAGAAGAGATATTTTTAATTGTGGACGAATCGAACTCAGGAACTTTATAT
TTTTCATTTTTTTGCTGTTCAGGGATTTGCAGCATATCATGGCGTGTAATATGGGAAATGCCGTATGTTT
CCTTATATGGCTTTTGGTTCGTTTCTTTCGCAAACGCTTGAGTTGCGCCTCCTGCCAGCAGTGCGGTAGT
AAAGGTTAATACTGTTGCTTGTTTTGCAAACTTTTTGATGTTCATCGTTCATGTCTCCTTTTTTATGTAC
TGTGTTAGCGGTCTGCTTCTTCCAGCCCTCCTGTTTGAAGATGGCAAGTTAGTTACGCACAATAAAAAAA
GACCTAAAATATGTAAGGGGTGACGCCAAAGTATACACTTTGCCCTTTACACATTTTAGGTCTTGCCTGC
TTTATCAGTAACAAACCCGCGCGATTTACTTTTCGACCTCATTCTATTAGACTCTCGTTTGGATTGCAAC
TGGTCTATTTTCCTCTTTTGTTTGATAGAAAATCATAAAAGGATTTGCAGACTACGGGCCTAAAGAACTA
AAAAATCTATCTGTTTCTTTTCATTCTCTGTATTTTTTATAGTTTCTGTTGCATGGGCATAAAGTTGCCT
TTTTAATCACAATTCAGAAAATATCATAATATCTCATTTCACTAAATAATAGTGAACGGCAGGTATATGT
GGACGTCGGTCTCCATGGATTGGAAGTACAGGTTCTCGGTACCCAGATCTACACCAGAAGAATGATGATG
ATGATGGTGCATATGGCCAGAACCAGAACCGGCCAGGTTAGCGTCGAGGAACTCTTTCAACTGACCTTTA
GACAGTGCACCCACTTTGGTTGCCGCCACTTCACCGTTTTTGAACAGCAGCAGAGTCGGGATACCACGGA
TGCCATATTTCGGCGCAGTGCCAGGGTTTTGATCGATGTTCAGTTTTGCAACGGTCAGTTTGCCCTGATA
TTCGTCAGCGATTTCATCCAGAATCGGGGCGATCATTTTGCACGGACCGCACCACTCTGCCCAGAAATCG
ACGAGGATCGCCCCGTCCGCTTTGAGTACATCCGTGTCAAAACTGTCGTCAGTCAGGTGAATAATTTTAT
CGCTCATATGTATATCTCCTTCTTAAAGTTAAACAAAATTATTTCTAGAGGGGAATTGTTATCCGCTCAC
AATTCCCCTATAGTGAGTCGTATTAATTTCGCGGGATCGAGATCGATCTCG
